>Addgene plasmid #111252 | pSW002-Pc-E2-Crimson | addgene full sequence | sequence record 215254 | Addgene NGS Result
GATCCAACCCCTCCGCTGCTATAGTGCAGTCGGCTTCTGACGTTCAGTGCAGCCGTCTTCTGAAAACGAC
ATGTCGCACAAGTCCTAAGTTACGCGACAGGCTGCCGCCCTGCCCTTTTCCTGGCGTTTTCTTGTCGCGT
GTTTTAGTCGCATAAAGTAGAATACTTGCGACTAGAACCGGAGACATTACGCCATGAACAAGAGCGCCGC
CGCTGGCCTGCTGGGCTATGCCCGCGTCAGCACCGACGACCAGGACTTGACCAACCAACGGGCCGAACTG
CACGCGGCCGGCTGCACCAAGCTGTTTTCCGAGAAGATCACCGGCACCAGGCGCGACCGCCCGGAGCTGG
CCAGGATGCTTGACCACCTACGCCCTGGCGACGTTGTGACAGTGACCAGGCTAGACCGCCTGGCCCGCAG
CACCCGCGACCTACTGGACATTGCCGAGCGCATCCAGGAGGCCGGCGCGGGCCTGCGTAGCCTGGCAGAG
CCGTGGGCCGACACCACCACGCCGGCCGGCCGCATGGTGTTGACCGTGTTCGCCGGCATTGCCGAGTTCG
AGCGTTCCCTAATCATCGACCGCACCCGGAGCGGGCGCGAGGCCGCCAAGGCCCGAGGCGTGAAGTTTGG
CCCCCGCCCTACCCTCACCCCGGCACAGATCGCGCACGCCCGCGAGCTGATCGACCAGGAAGGCCGCACC
GTGAAAGAGGCGGCTGCACTGCTTGGCGTGCATCGCTCGACCCTGTACCGCGCACTTGAGCGCAGCGAGG
AAGTGACGCCCACCGAGGCCAGGCGGCGCGGTGCCTTCCGTGAGGACGCATTGACCGAGGCCGACGCCCT
GGCAGCCGCCGAGAATGAACGCCAAGAGGAACAAGCATGAAACCGCACCAGGACGGCCAGGACGAACCGT
TTTTCATTACCGAAGAGATCGAGGCGGAGATGATCGCGGCCGGGTACGTGTTCGAGCCGCCCGCGCACGT
CTCAACCGTGCGGCTGCATGAAATCCTGGCCGGTTTGTCTGATGCCAAGCTGGCGGCCTGGCCGGCCAGC
TTGGCCGCTGAAGAAACCGAGCGCCGCCGTCTAAAAAGGTGATGTGTATTTGAGTAAAACAGCTTGCGTC
ATGCGGTCGCTGCGTATATGATGCGATGAGTAAATAAACAAATACGCAAGGGGAACGCATGAAGGTTATC
GCTGTACTTAACCAGAAAGGCGGGTCAGGCAAGACGACCATCGCAACCCATCTAGCCCGCGCCCTGCAAC
TCGCCGGGGCCGATGTTCTGTTAGTCGATTCCGATCCCCAGGGCAGTGCCCGCGATTGGGCGGCCGTGCG
GGAAGATCAACCGCTAACCGTTGTCGGCATCGACCGCCCGACGATTGACCGCGACGTGAAGGCCATCGGC
CGGCGCGACTTCGTAGTGATCGACGGAGCGCCCCAGGCGGCGGACTTGGCTGTGTCCGCGATCAAGGCAG
CCGACTTCGTGCTGATTCCGGTGCAGCCAAGCCCTTACGACATATGGGCCACCGCCGACCTGGTGGAGCT
GGTTAAGCAGCGCATTGAGGTCACGGATGGAAGGCTACAAGCGGCCTTTGTCGTGTCGCGGGCGATCAAA
GGCACGCGCATCGGCGGTGAGGTTGCCGAGGCGCTGGCCGGGTACGAGCTGCCCATTCTTGAGTCCCGTA
TCACGCAGCGCGTGAGCTACCCAGGCACTGCCGCCGCCGGCACAACCGTTCTTGAATCAGAACCCGAGGG
CGACGCTGCCCGCGAGGTCCAGGCGCTGGCCGCTGAAATTAAATCAAAACTCATTTGAGTTAATGAGGTA
AAGAGAAAATGAGCAAAAGCACAAACACGCTAAGTGCCGGCCGTCCGAGCGCACGCAGCAGCAAGGCTGC
AACGTTGGCCAGCCTGGCAGACACGCCAGCCATGAAGCGGGTCAACTTTCAGTTGCCGGCGGAGGATCAC
ACCAAGCTGAAGATGTACGCGGTACGCCAAGGCAAGACCATTACCGAGCTGCTATCTGAATACATCGCGC
AGCTACCAGAGTAAATGAGCAAATGAATAAATGAGTAGATGAATTTTAGCGGCTAAAGGAGGCGGCATGG
AAAATCAAGAACAACCAGGCACCGACGCCGTGGAATGCCCCATGTGTGGAGGAACGGGCGGTTGGCCAGG
CGTAAGCGGCTGGGTTGTCTGCCGGCCCTGCAATGGCACTGGAACCCCCAAGCCCGAGGAATCGGCGTGA
GCGGTCGCAAACCATCCGGCCCGGTACAAATCGGCGCGGCGCTGGGTGATGACCTGGTGGAGAAGTTGAA
GGCCGCGCAGGCCGCCCAGCGGCAACGCATCGAGGCAGAAGCACGCCCCGGTGAATCGTGGCAAGCAGCC
GCTGATCGAATCCGCAAAGAATCCCGGCAACCGCCGGCAGCCGGTGCGCCGTCGATTAGGAAGCCGCCCA
AGGGCGACGAGCAACCAGATTTTTTCGTTCCGATGCTCTATGACGTGGGCACCCGCGATAGTCGCAGCAT
CATGGACGTGGCCGTTTTCCGTCTGTCGAAGCGTGACCGACGAGCTGGCGAGGTGATCCGCTACGAGCTT
CCAGACGGGCACGTAGAGGTTTCCGCAGGGCCGGCCGGCATGGCCAGTGTGTGGGATTACGACCTGGTAC
TGATGGCGGTTTCCCATCTAACCGAATCCATGAACCGATACCGGGAAGGGAAGGGAGACAAGCCCGGCCG
CGTGTTCCGTCCACACGTTGCGGACGTACTCAAGTTCTGCCGGCGAGCCGATGGCGGAAAGCAGAAAGAC
GACCTGGTAGAAACCTGCATTCGGTTAAACACCACGCACGTTGCCATGCAGCGTACGAAGAAGGCCAAGA
ACGGCCGCCTGGTGACGGTATCCGAGGGTGAAGCCTTGATTAGCCGCTACAAGATCGTAAAGAGCGAAAC
CGGGCGGCCGGAGTACATCGAGATCGAGCTAGCTGATTGGATGTACCGCGAGATCACAGAAGGCAAGAAC
CCGGACGTGCTGACGGTTCACCCCGATTACTTTTTGATCGATCCCGGCATCGGCCGTTTTCTCTACCGCC
TGGCACGCCGCGCCGCAGGCAAGGCAGAAGCCAGATGGTTGTTCAAGACGATCTACGAACGCAGTGGCAG
CGCCGGAGAGTTCAAGAAGTTCTGTTTCACCGTGCGCAAGCTGATCGGGTCAAATGACCTGCCGGAGTAC
GATTTGAAGGAGGAGGCGGGGCAGGCTGGCCCGATCCTAGTCATGCGCTACCGCAACCTGATCGAGGGCG
AAGCATCCGCCGGTTCCTAATGTACGGAGCAGATGCTAGGGCAAATTGCCCTAGCAGGGGAAAAAGGTCG
AAAAGGTCTCTTTCCTGTGGATAGCACGTACATTGGGAACCCAAAGCCGTACATTGGGAACCGGAACCCG
TACATTGGGAACCCAAAGCCGTACATTGGGAACCGGTCACACATGTAAGTGACTGATATAAAAGAGAAAA
AAGGCGATTTTTCCGCCTAAAACTCTTTAAAACTTATTAAAACTCTTAAAACCCGCCTGGCCTGTGCATA
ACTGTCTGGCCAGCGCACAGCCGAAGAGCTGCAAAAAGCGCCTACCCTTCGGTCGCTGCGCTCCCTACGC
CCCGCCGCTTCGCGTCGGCCTATCGCGGCCGATGGCCGCTCAAAAATGGCTGGCCTACGGCCAGGCAATC
TACCAGGGCGCGGACAAGCCGCGCCGTCGCCACTCGACCGCCGGCGCTGAGGTCTGCCTCGTGAAGAAGG
TGTTGCTGACTCATACCAGGCAATGGCAACAACGTTGCGCAAACTATTAACTGGCGAACTACTTACTCTA
GCTTCCCGGCAACAATTAATAGACTGGATGGAGGCGGATAAAGTTGCAGGACCACTTCTGCGCTCGGCCC
TTCCGGCTGGCTGGTTTATTGCTGATAAATCTGGAGCCGGTGAGCGTGGGTCTCGCGGTATCATTGCAGC
ACTGGGGCCAGATGGTAAGCCCTCCCGTATCGTAGTTATCTACACGACGGGGAGTCAGGCAACTATGGAT
GAACGAAATAGACAGATCGCTGAGATAGGTGCCTCACTGATTAAGCATTGGTAACTGTCAGACCAAGTTT
ACTCATATATACTTTAGATTGATTTAAAACTTCATTTTTAATTTAAAAGGATCTAGGTGAAGATCCTTTT
TGATAATCTCATGACCAAAATCCCTTAACGTGAGTTTTCGTTCCACTGAGCGTCAGACCCCTTAATAAGA
TGATCTTCTTGAGATCGTTTTGGTCTGCGCGTAATCTCTTGCTCTGAAAACGAAAAAACCGCCTTGCAGG
GCGGTTTTTCGAAGGTTCTCTGAGCTACCAACTCTTTGAACCGAGGTAACTGGCTTGGAGGAGCGCAGTC
ACCAAAACTTGTCCTTTCAGTTTAGCCTTAACCGGCGCATGACTTCAAGACTAACTCCTCTAAATCAATT
ACCAGTGGCTGCTGCCAGTGGTGCTTTTGCATGTCTTTCCGGGTTGGACTCAAGACGATAGTTACCGGAT
AAGGCGCAGCGGTCGGACTGAACGGGGGGTTCGTGCATACAGTCCAGCTTGGAGCGAACTGCCTACCCGG
AACTGAGTGTCAGGCGTGGAATGAGACAAACGCGGCCATAACAGCGGAATGACACCGGTAAACCGAAAGG
CAGGAACAGGAGAGCGCACGAGGGAGCCGCCAGGGGGAAACGCCTGGTATCTTTATAGTCCTGTCGGGTT
TCGCCACCACTGATTTGAGCGTCAGATTTCGTGATGCTTGTCAGGGGGGCGGAGCCTATGGAAAAACGGC
TTTGCCGCGGCCCTCTCACTTCCCTGTTAAGTATCTTCCTGGCATCTTCCAGGAAATCTCCGCCCCGTTC
GTAAGCCATTTCCGCTCGCCGCAGTCGAACGACCGAGCGTAGCGAGTCAGTGAGCGAGGAAGCGGAATAT
ATCCTGTATCACATATTCTGCTGACGCACCGGTGCAGCCTTTTTTCTCCTGCCACATGAAGCACTTCACT
GACACCCTCATCAGTGCCAACATAGTAAGCCAGTATACACTCCGCTAGCGCTGAGGTCTGCCTCGTGAAG
AAGGTGTTGCTGACTCATACCAGGTAGTCCGAGGAGCTTTATGCTTGTAAACCGTTTTGTGAAAAAATTT
TTAAAATAAAAAAGGGGACCTCTAGGGTCCCCAATTAATTAGTAATATAATCTATTAAAGGTCATTCAAA
AGGTCATCCACCGGATCAATTCCCCTGCTCGCGCAGGCTGGGTGCCAAGCTCTCGGGTAACATCAAGGCC
CGATCCTTGGAGCCCTTGCCCTCCCGCACGATGATCGTGCCGTGATCGAAATCCAGATCCTTGACCCGCA
GTTGCAAACCCTCACTGATCCGCTAGTCCGAGGCCTCGAGTTACTACTGGAACAGGTGGTGGCGGGCCTC
GGCGCGCTCGTACTGCTCCACCACGGTGTAGTCCTCGTTGTGGGAGGTGATGTCGAGCTTGTAGTCCACG
TAGTGGTAGCCGGGCAGCTTCACGGGCTTCTTGGCCATGTAGATGGACTTGAACTCACACAGGTAGTGGC
CGCCGCCCTTCAGCTTCAGCGCCATGTGGTTCTCGCCCTTCAGCACGCCGTCGCGGGGGTAGTTGCGCTC
AGTGGAGGGCTCCCAGCCCAGAGTCTTCTTCTGCATTACGGGGCCGTCGGAGGGGAAGTTCACGCCGATG
AACTTCACGTGGTAGATGAGGGTGCCGTCCTGCAGGGAGGAGTCCTGGGTCACGGTCACCACGCCGCCGT
CCTCGAAGTTCATCACGCGCTCCCACTTGAAGCCCTCGGGGAAGGACTGCTTGAGGTAGTCGGGGATGTC
GGCGGGGTGCTTGATGTACGCCTTGGAGCCGTAGAAGAACTGGGGGGACAGGATGTCCCAGGCGAAGGGC
AGGGGGCCGCCCTTGGTCACTTGCAGCTTGGCGGTCTGGGTGCCCTCGTAGGGCTTGCCCTCGCCCACGC
CCTCGATCTCGAACTCGTGGCCGTTCACGGAGCCCTCCATGTGCACCTTGAAGCGCATGAAGGGCTTGAT
GACGTTCTCAGTGGAATTCATATGTATATCTCCTTCTTAAAGTTAAACAAAATTATTTCTTGAACGGGTT
CGCTACCTGCATTACAGCCTACAGACCGAGAAGGCTTATGTCTACTGGGCCAAGGCATTTGTGTTGTGGA
CGGCCCGCAGCCTTGGTGGGTTTCGACATCCGCGCGAAATGGGGCAAGCTGAAGTCGAGGGTTTTCTGAC
CATGCTCGCCACCGAGAAGCAAGTGGCGCCGGCCACCCACCGGCAGGCGCTCAACGCGCTGTTGTTCTTG
TATCGGCAACGCGTCGACGTCATATGGATCCGATATCGCCGTGGCGGCCAGCTTTTGCCATTCTCACCGG
ATTCAGTCGTCACTCATGGTGATTTCTCACTTGATAACCTTATTTTTGACGAGGGGAAATTAATAGGTTG
TATTGATGTTGGACGAGTCGGAATCGCAGACCGATACCAGGATCTTGCCATCCTATGGAACTGCCTCGGT
GAGTTTTCTCCTTCATTACAGAAACGGCTTTTTCAAAAATATGGTATTGATAATCCTGATATGAATAAAT
TGCAGTTTCATTTGATGCTCGATGAGTTTTTCTAATCAGAATTGGTTAATTGGTTGTAACACTGGCAGAG
CATTACGCTGACTTGACGGGACGGCGGCTTTGTTGAATAAATCGAACTTTTGCTGAGTTGAAGGATCAGA
TCACGCATCTTCCCGACAACGCAGACCGTTCCGTGGCAAAGCAAAAGTTCAAAATCACCAACTGGTCCAC
CTACAACAAAGCTCTCATCAACCGTGGCTCCCTCACTTTCTGGCTGGATGATGGGGCGATTCAGGCCTGG
TATGAGTCAGCAACACCTTCTTCACGAGGCAGACCTCAGCGCCAGAAGGCCGCCAGAGAGGCCGAGCGCG
GCCGTGAGGCTTGGACGCTAGGGCAGGGCATGAAAAAGCCCGTAGCGGGCTGCTACGGGCGTCTGACGCG
GTGGAAAGGGGGAGGGGATGTTGTCTACATGGCTCTGCTGTAGTGAGTGGGTTGCGCTCCGGCAGCGGTC
CTGATCAATCGTCACCCTTTCTCGGTCCTTCAACGTTCCTGACAACGAGCCTCCTTTTCGCCAATCCATC
GACAATCACCGCGAGTCCCTGCTCGAACGCTGCGTCCGGACCGGCTTCGTCGAAGGCGTCTATCGCGGCC
CGCAACAGCGGCGAGAGCGGAGCCTGTTCAACGGTGCCGCCGCGCTCGCCGGCATCGCTGTCGCCGGCCT
GCTCCTCAAGCACGGCCCCAACAGTGAAGTAGCTGATTGTCATCAGCGCATTGACGGCGTCCCCGGCCGA
AAAACCCGCCTCGCAGAGGAAGCGAAGCTGCGCGTCGGCCGTTTCCATCTGCGGTGCGCCCGGTCGCGTG
CCGGCATGGATGCGCGCGCCATCGCGGTAGGCGAGCAGCGCCTGCCTGAAGCTGCGGGCATTCCCGATCA
GAAATGAGCGCCAGTCGTCGTCGGCTCTCGGCACCGAATGCGTATGATTCTCCGCCAGCATGGCTTCGGC
CAGTGCGTCGAGCAGCGCCCGCTTGTTCCTGAAGTGCCAGTAAAGCGCCGGCTGCTGAACCCCCAACCGT
TCCGCCAGTTTGCGTGTCGTCAGACCGTCTACGCCGACCTCGTTCAACAGGTCCAGGGCGGCACGGATCA
CTGTATTCGGCTGCAACTTTGTCATGCTTGACACTTTATCACTGATAAACATAATATGTCCACCAACTTA
TCAGTGATAAAGAATCCGCGCGTTCAATCGGACCAGCGGAGGCTGGTCCGGAGGCCAGACGTGAAACCCA
ACATACCCCTGATCGTAATTCTGAGCACTGTCGCGCTCGACGCTGTCGGCATCGGCCTGATTATGCCGGT
GCTGCCGGGCCTCCTGCGCGATCTGGTTCACTCGAACGACGTCACCGCCCACTATGGCATTCTGCTGGCG
CTGTATGCGTTGGTGCAATTTGCCTGCGCACCTGTGCTGGGCGCGCTGTCGGATCGTTTCGGGCGGCGGC
CAATCTTGCTCGTCTCGCTGGCCGGCGCCACTGTCGACTACGCCATCATGGCGACAGCGCCTTTCCTTTG
GGTTCTCTATATCGGGCGGATCGTGGCCGGCATCACCGGGGCGACTGGGGCGGTAGCCGGCGCTTATATT
GCCGATATCACTGATGGCGATGAGCGCGCGCGGCACTTCGGCTTCATGAGCGCCTGTTTCGGGTTCGGGA
TGGTCGCGGGACCTGTGCTCGGTGGGCTGATGGGCGGTTTCTCCCCCCACGCTCCGTTCTTCGCCGCGGC
AGCCTTGAACGGCCTCAATTTCCTGACGGGCTGTTTCCTTTTGCCGGAGTCGCACAAAGGCGAACGCCGG
CCGTTACGCCGGGAGGCTCTCAACCCGCTCGCTTCGTTCCGGTGGGCCCGGGGCATGACCGTCGTCGCCG
CCCTGATGGCGGTCTTCTTCATCATGCAACTTGTCGGACAGGTGCCGGCCGCGCTTTGGGTCATTTTCGG
CGAGGATCGCTTTCACTGGGACGCGACCACGATCGGCATTTCGCTTGCCGCATTTGGCATTCTGCATTCA
CTCGCCCAGGCAATGATCACCGGCCCTGTAGCCGCCCGGCTCGGCGAAAGGCGGGCACTCATGCTCGGAA
TGATTGCCGACGGCACAGGCTACATCCTGCTTGCCTTCGCGACACGGGGATGGATGGCGTTCCCGATCAT
GGTCCTGCTTGCTTCGGGTGGCATCGGAATGCCGGCGCTGCAAGCAATGTTGTCCAGGCAGGTGGATGAG
GAACGTCAGGGGCAGCTGCAAGGCTCACTGGCGGCGCTCACCAGCCTGACCTCGATCGTCGGACCCCTCC
TCTTCACGGCGATCTATGCGGCTTCTATAACAACGTGGAACGGGTGGGCATGGATTGCAGGCGCTGCCCT
CTACTTGCTCTGCCTGCCGGCGCTGCGTCGCGGGCTTTGGAGCGGCGCAGGGCAACGAGCCGATCGCTGA
TCGTGGAAACGATAGGGGCCGCTCTAGTACTAGCTAGAACTAT
Features (pLannotate 1.2.2; 15 found; start..end, strand, type, name):
    218..619     +  CDS            Y4CG_SINFN (fragment): Protein inferred from homology: Swiss-Prot protein existence level 3. From Sinorhizobium fredii (strain NBRC 101917 / NGR234).
   1179..1808    +  CDS            pVS1 StaA: stability protein from the Pseudomonas plasmid pVS1 (Heeb et al., 2000)
   2237..3310    +  CDS            pVS1 RepA: replication protein from the Pseudomonas plasmid pVS1 (Heeb et al., 2000)
   3376..3570    +  rep_origin     pVS1 oriV: origin of replication for the Pseudomonas plasmid pVS1 (Heeb et al., 2000)
   3800..4113    +  CDS            bla(M) (fragment): β-lactamase lacking the signal sequence; bla(M); allows cytosolic expression of β-lactamase
   4279..4824    +  rep_origin     p15A ori: Plasmids containing the medium-copy-number p15A origin of replication can be propagated in E. coli cells that contain a second plasmid with the ColE1 origin.
   4912..4967    +  rep_origin     RSF ori (fragment): Plasmids containing the RSF 1030 origin of replication can be propagated in E. coli cells that contain additional plasmids with compatible origins.
   5066..5092    -  misc_feature   bom (fragment): basis of mobility region from pBR322
   5275..5460    -  CDS            int (fragment): INT2_ECOLX - Protein inferred from homology: Swiss-Prot protein existence level 3. Putative integrase believed to be involved in the insertion of antibiotic resistance genes into plasmids and transposons. From Escherichia coli.
   5437..6111    -  CDS            E2-Crimson: E2-Crimson is a basic (constitutively fluorescent) far red fluorescent protein published in 2009, derived from Discosoma sp.. It is reported to be a rapidly-maturing tetramer with low acid sensitivity.
   6119..6141    -  RBS            RBS: efficient ribosome binding site from bacteriophage T7 gene 10 (Olins and Rangwala, 1989)
   6420..6685    +  CDS            KanR (fragment): aminoglycoside phosphotransferase; aph(3')-Ia; confers resistance to kanamycin
   6826..6972    +  CDS            TRA2_ECOLX (fragment): Protein predicted: Swiss-Prot protein existence level 4. Required for transposition of transposon Tn903. From Escherichia coli.
   7145..7795    -  CDS            TetR: tetracycline resistance regulatory protein; tetR
   7901..9100    +  CDS            TcR: tetracycline efflux protein; tetA; confers resistance to tetracycline
