[The description below was written by a language model from this plasmid's Addgene catalogue record and pLannotate feature annotations shown in this document.]
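Description:
pSW002-Pc-E2-Crimson is a 9,143 bp broad host-range bacterial expression plasmid built on the pME6031 backbone, from which several restriction sites were removed to simplify cloning. It is a shuttle-type vector carrying two replication systems. The pVS1 module from a Pseudomonas plasmid, consisting of oriV, the RepA replication protein and the StaA stability protein, supports replication and stable inheritance in pseudomonads and related Gram-negative bacteria. A p15A origin allows propagation in E. coli, where the record lists the plasmid as low copy. Selection is by tetracycline, provided by the tetA efflux gene (TcR) with its divergently oriented tetR regulator. The annotation also picks up short fragments of β-lactamase, a kanamycin resistance gene, a Tn903 transposition protein, an RSF origin and the pBR322 bom region. These are partial matches that appear to be remnants of the backbone's construction history and should not be assumed to be functional markers.

The payload is E2-Crimson, a synthetic, rapidly maturing, tetrameric far-red fluorescent protein derived from Discosoma sp. The catalogue record gives the constitutive Pc promoter as its driver. That promoter is not annotated as a separate feature, although a fragment of an integron-type integrase gene is annotated overlapping the 3′ end of the reporter gene. An efficient ribosome binding site from bacteriophage T7 gene 10 sits immediately upstream of the coding sequence to promote translation. Because expression needs no inducer, cells carrying the plasmid are continuously labelled. The vector is intended for fluorescently tagging bacteria, and the associated work describes a plasmid suite for fluorescence imaging of root-colonizing pseudomonads.
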