Addgene plasmid #111252: pSW002-Pc-E2-Crimson
Purpose: Broad host-range bacterial expression vector with constitutive Pc promoter; for tagging bacteria with E2-Crimson
Depositing lab: Rosemarie Wilton. Depositing organization: Argonne National Laboratory. Publication: A New Suite of Plasmid Vectors for Fluorescence-Based Imaging of Root Colonizing Pseudomonads. Wilton R, Ahrendt AJ, Shinde S, Sholto-Douglas DJ, Johnson JL, Brennan MB, Kemner KM. Front Plant Sci. 2018 Feb 1;8:2242. doi: 10.3389/fpls.2017.02242. eCollection 2017. PubMed 29449848.
Backbone
  Vector backbone: pME6031
  Backbone manufacturer: Dieter Haas; obtained from Culture Collection of Switzerland
  Total vector size (bp): 9143
  Modifications to backbone: Several restriction sites were removed to facilitate cloning
  Vector type: Bacterial Expression
Growth in bacteria
  Bacterial resistance: Tetracycline, 10 μg/mL
  Growth temperature: 37°C
  Growth strain: DH5alpha
  Copy number: Low Copy
Gene/Insert
  Gene/Insert name: E2-Crimson
  Species: Synthetic
  Promoter: Pc
  Cloning method: Restriction Enzyme; 5′ cloning site NA (unknown if destroyed); 3′ cloning site NA (unknown if destroyed)
  Sequencing primers: 5′ NA
Terms and licenses: Academic/Nonprofit Terms; Industry Terms: Not Available to Industry
How to cite: pSW002-Pc-E2-Crimson was a gift from Rosemarie Wilton (Addgene plasmid # 111252 ; http://n2t.net/addgene:111252 ; RRID:Addgene_111252)
